LOCUS       Exported 11596 bp ds-DNA circular SYN 12-MAY-2021
DEFINITION  Gateway p5E 5'entry clone with elavl3 (HuC) enhancer/promoter for
            pan-neuronal expression in zebrafish.
ACCESSION   .
VERSION     .
KEYWORDS    p5E-elavl3
SOURCE      synthetic DNA construct
  ORGANISM  synthetic DNA construct
REFERENCE   1 (bases 1 to 11596)
  TITLE     Bonkowsky lab FingR plasmids
  JOURNAL   Unpublished
REFERENCE   2 (bases 1 to 11596)
  AUTHORS   .
  TITLE     Direct Submission
  JOURNAL   Exported May 12, 2021 from SnapGene Server 1.1.58
            http://www.snapgene.com
FEATURES             Location/Qualifiers
     source          1..11596
                     /organism="synthetic DNA construct"
                     /mol_type="other DNA"
     primer_bind     92..109
                     /label=L4440
                     /note="L4440 vector, forward primer"
     terminator      268..295
                     /label=rrnB T2 terminator
                     /note="transcription terminator T2 from the E. coli rrnB
                     gene"
     terminator      387..473
                     /gene="Escherichia coli rrnB"
                     /label=rrnB T1 terminator
                     /note="transcription terminator T1 from the E. coli rrnB
                     gene"
     primer_bind     522..544
                     /label=M13/pUC Forward
                     /note="In lacZ gene"
     primer_bind     536..553
                     /label=M13 Forward
                     /note="In lacZ gene. Also called M13-F20 or M13 (-21)
                     Forward"
     primer_bind     537..553
                     /label=M13 fwd
                     /note="common sequencing primer, one of multiple similar
                     variants"
     protein_bind    593..688
                     /gene="mutant version of attL"
                     /label=attL4
                     /bound_moiety="LR Clonase(TM)"
                     /note="recombination site for the Gateway(R) LR reaction"
     promoter        690..708
                     /label=T7 promoter
                     /note="promoter for bacteriophage T7 RNA polymerase"
     primer_bind     9519..9535
                     /label=pBluescriptKS
                     /note="For pBluescript vector"
     primer_bind     9520..9536
                     /label=KS primer
                     /note="common sequencing primer, one of multiple similar
                     variants"
     primer_bind     complement(9570..9586)
                     /label=SK primer
                     /note="common sequencing primer, one of multiple similar
                     variants"
     primer_bind     complement(9570..9586)
                     /label=pBluescriptSK
                     /note="For pBluescript vector"
     promoter        complement(9623..9641)
                     /label=T3 promoter
                     /note="promoter for bacteriophage T3 RNA polymerase"
     protein_bind    9641..9765
                     /gene="mutant version of attR"
                     /label=attR1
                     /bound_moiety="LR Clonase(TM)"
                     /note="recombination site for the Gateway(R) LR reaction"
     promoter        complement(9838..9856)
                     /label=T7 promoter
                     /note="promoter for bacteriophage T7 RNA polymerase"
     primer_bind     complement(9861..9877)
                     /label=M13 rev
                     /note="common sequencing primer, one of multiple similar
                     variants"
     primer_bind     complement(9861..9877)
                     /label=M13 Reverse
                     /note="In lacZ gene. Also called M13-rev"
     primer_bind     complement(9979..9998)
                     /label=pENTR-R
                     /note="pENTR vectors, reverse primer"
     CDS             9990..10799
                     /codon_start=1
                     /gene="aph(3')-Ia"
                     /product="aminoglycoside phosphotransferase"
                     /label=KanR
                     /note="confers resistance to kanamycin in bacteria or G418
                     (Geneticin(R)) in eukaryotes"
                     /translation="MSHIQRETSRPRLNSNMDADLYGYKWARDNVGQSGATIYRLYGKP
                     DAPELFLKHGKGSVANDVTDEMVRLNWLTEFMPLPTIKHFIRTPDDAWLLTTAIPGKTA
                     FQVLEEYPDSGENIVDALAVFLRRLHSIPVCNCPFNSDRVFRLAQAQSRMNNGLVDASD
                     FDDERNGWPVEQVWKEMHKLLPFSPDSVVTHGDFSLDNLIFDEGKLIGCIDVGRVGIAD
                     RYQDLAILWNCLGEFSPSLQKRLFQKYGIDNPDMNKLQFHLMLDEFF"
     primer_bind     complement(10057..10076)
                     /label=Kan-R
                     /note="Kanamycin resistance gene, reverse primer"
     rep_origin      10946..11534
                     /direction=RIGHT
                     /label=ori
                     /note="high-copy-number ColE1/pMB1/pBR322/pUC origin of
                     replication"
     primer_bind     11435..11454
                     /label=pBR322ori-F
                     /note="pBR322 origin, forward primer"
ORIGIN
        1 ctttcctgcg ttatcccctg attctgtgga taaccgtatt accgcctttg agtgagctga
       61 taccgctcgc cgcagccgaa cgaccgagcg cagcgagtca gtgagcgagg aagcggaaga
      121 gcgcccaata cgcaaaccgc ctctccccgc gcgttggccg attcattaat gcagctggca
      181 cgacaggttt cccgactgga aagcgggcag tgagcgcaac gcaattaata cgcgtaccgc
      241 tagccaggaa gagtttgtag aaacgcaaaa aggccatccg tcaggatggc cttctgctta
      301 gtttgatgcc tggcagttta tggcgggcgt cctgcccgcc accctccggg ccgttgcttc
      361 acaacgttca aatccgctcc cggcggattt gtcctactca ggagagcgtt caccgacaaa
      421 caacagataa aacgaaaggc ccagtcttcc gactgagcct ttcgttttat ttgatgcctg
      481 gcagttccct actctcgcgt taacgctagc atggatgttt tcccagtcac gacgttgtaa
      541 aacgacggcc agtcttaagc tcgggcccgc gttaacgcta ccatggagct ccaaataatg
      601 attttatttt gactgatagt gacctgttcg ttgcaacaaa ttgataagca atgctttttt
      661 ataatgccaa ctttgtatag aaaagttggt aatacgactc actatagggc gaattgggta
      721 ccgggccccc cctcgacgaa ttcccggccg cgtaccgggc cccccctcga aattcactaa
      781 tttgaattta aatgcattat ctttctattc ctaaagacct tgggtgacca aaatcttatt
      841 ttaataaata aaactgttta ttaaaacttt tttgtttcaa agaaccatat gtatagtgaa
      901 atttataaaa atatcaattt ttaaaaagct ggtgtactca tttatgttat gaactctaaa
      961 accatatact gactgcaagt gatgatgtat agagtgatgt ttacgagtaa acatatttag
     1021 ttgtatacat cctactgagc acattttgat gtatgaaata acattacaag ctttacccaa
     1081 attaagccat tttaaaacac tgccaattga aaatacaaat cctggaaaaa atcgtcttta
     1141 gcgcagtcat ttgagccatc ctaatccgtt acctcagacc ataataagaa gggataacac
     1201 tagctgtagc aatggaacac atctgtttca cacaatcata tctcctgcgc cggtgctaag
     1261 cagattcagc gtgatcataa catgctttcc actcataaat gtaaatttac aatttgcaca
     1321 tgtaaaacag acacttttga gatattggat aaaaaaacaa gagtatattg cttagtttca
     1381 tccaccagtc atccccacag cgtttggaag gccataaaaa gtgtctaaaa tcaatgatca
     1441 ttgaaagagc acaagagaga ctcttacgct gtaatgccac tggggacaaa agtgacagtc
     1501 tcttaatggg ctcttctgga ggggctcctg aacattaaaa attatcagcg aaattaccga
     1561 aagagcttca agcaactggc atgcttgatc ctctgcgtcg gggcggtgaa taggtgcttc
     1621 agatgccctc ttacccacgg gctggattca gctgccccgc taccagcgga gaccccctaa
     1681 tgagcctctg caattaagtt tattcatgtt aagtgtgaac ggggtgcgtg cggaactgtg
     1741 ggcagctaac agacctgggt tctttgtgcc acaagtgctg cctttattcg gctcacaaag
     1801 cagaaaacaa cacccgcacc tataatggcg ccctcggctg ggtctaagaa acgtggcgag
     1861 ttgacagagc agagtgggcg gggttaagac agactgacag cgggacccat ctccatcctc
     1921 ttattaacgc ttaacgagtg ccttcctcat gcaatattca tcgccactaa tatcatccaa
     1981 gctctgagct gagctggcca cttatgtaag gcaattatgt aaaatatcag acagggccca
     2041 cactcagaat ctgactgggg tagagacgcg ggacgagaac cgagagcaag aactgaaagt
     2101 gaaagtgacc actaaaggga ggagaggaca gaggggcagg atgtgtcaag attaccagag
     2161 aacacttggc cagaaatgcg caaccattgg agctctccgg attacccaaa ggttaacgag
     2221 tttgaacgcc tctgcccact cgccatctct gatggtttcc caagaactcc tcaagcaaaa
     2281 tatatataat tgtgtgtatt atgcacagac acgagaaaat gctgtttttc tgatctgcat
     2341 tacagcacat ttgcccgcca acgacaatac cacccactcg gtacctcgct gactcctgat
     2401 gcctgatacc tgcgcggtga ctgtctacaa tctgcataat caagagaagt tgtgttgaag
     2461 acgagcgcca cacaaccgtt tccacaaggt cacccaaggc cggtgcagat gtaggtgagg
     2521 tctccataaa cagactgaaa taaacacatc ctccgctggg aacaacaacc ccctcacgcc
     2581 tcatgcattc cataagccta catgcatctc ttccaactta tggagactcg cacctaccaa
     2641 catccgcaca acaaagatat acagagcgcg ctccctcagg tcaaggcctg tgggggtctg
     2701 tgcagaaata ggtcatttgt cacacatcaa gtcctggggc aggagatgca ttatagatga
     2761 gaccaaacag cctgtctcgg tgagctctac ccactccctg agactagaaa tgggggaagg
     2821 gagcttgaga taacaaccgc tgcaatcact gtgtcgatgt taatatcagc accaaccggg
     2881 aacaataagg agatggatgc attcatgttc acatcttacc agtcaagtat catcgaaccg
     2941 gcttgataac cacacctcgt gtaatagctg agcagatagt tgtcatttta aagcgttggc
     3001 ctttgtcgat tatgtaatgc gcacattcaa cacatggtaa tatagaaacg gttatgtcga
     3061 ggttgttttg tccagagatg accttcacac agttacagcc gctctgcatc cacacaaatg
     3121 gaggacttaa tcgtggactg cattcttaga aatgatctac aaagacaaat aatgtgaaat
     3181 caagaaagga caaaatttaa gtaaggggat gagggagaga gagaacgagg ggcaaggaga
     3241 aagcatggct cctgtctttt tctgcaccca tctgttcgga gtgcaggtgg agctctattc
     3301 actcagctct gcatgtgtgt ttgggggggg caggaagaaa gggagggcaa aaggaagagt
     3361 ggagagatgg tgggggctgg agggatgggg ggttctcggt gatctctcct gaaggggata
     3421 atgggagagc agcgctttgc aatggctgcc atgtagtacc ctccctgcac aattagccaa
     3481 tcagcagcaa ctctgccagc cagaaggaca cataaagaag aacattgcag cagaggcaca
     3541 gaaggagcct gcgaggagct gggaaataca cacacaacag cagaaccaca acaccctccc
     3601 ctggacacac cctactgggg atcactgctt ttcttttttt ctgaaccatc gcccacgcca
     3661 cacggagaga aatctctctc tcatcatcat cctgaagaaa acccccttat cctcattttc
     3721 acactgctga ggaaaaccta caatcgcacg ggctgagatt tcctggcgaa gactgtcctt
     3781 tttccttttt cttttttttt cttttccttt ggaaactgac atttgcattt ctccattcca
     3841 agccacggcg taataatatc tgcaatccag cctgaagacc tgcaaatcga aggacctaga
     3901 tcactatcat ctttgtacgt caagagttac tgtacgtata acctttcttt cttttgctct
     3961 gaccaatatg aaacactaaa atcgattcga gcagcctctc agcatcaatt acagtgcgtg
     4021 aaaaacattc aaatagaggc agcaaatatt acatgtgaaa atacaggctg gctaaatcca
     4081 agctaattta gaaatgtggt caaaacgcat actggcacgt ctaatcgcgg attcagtaaa
     4141 caagattaac gattagccca gtgtataagt catatgatac aggcatgcgc gagagcatcg
     4201 ctacacccga gctggcttca ttttcggagg aaaatcaaaa cattgctttc tcctgccgtg
     4261 cgaaccattc gtcataaacc gtaatacgca acatacattt attactacat ccgttaatta
     4321 gcgataatta gccgttatta acaaagagcg ctgaggaatt cctctcaaat agcggaggtg
     4381 cggcggaggc agaggggcgt aaaagggcac atgcgtgcct ggctcaaaaa aggatgctcc
     4441 agactgaaac tcagagacaa aacacgatgc ctcggaggct gagagcccat cgagaggaaa
     4501 ggcaaagaaa agggtcgagt cactcagagg gggaggggag atattgtgca tccattggtt
     4561 tgaattgaag caggcagaat aaaaatcctt gcgattatgc ttcgtgagag atcgcgagag
     4621 aggaaaaggc taaatgccac gtatgcaaat ggataaatgt catctatttc ttcgcgagta
     4681 gacattttgt ggacaacgag agtgtaaata agcgatatga ggggaataca aaggccttga
     4741 gggaaagcgt tttgggcgtg tcttgtcgaa aagaagacag cgatggcacg cgctcagaac
     4801 caccatcttc acgtagataa tccgcgtgaa aacaataaca aaactgctca ttttaacacg
     4861 agcaggtgtt tgaaaccacc caaaaaagat tgtctaaaat attaagatta attaatgacg
     4921 tttaaatgtc caggcctgat ataaatgaag cgtgtagtaa gagtaatcgc ctttgtttct
     4981 tttcagagat acgttttcag agattcaggg aattatatct tcaataaaat aatgtttgat
     5041 ttcattattt taaagctttt taagaagtaa aaatacacat tattcattta cattttattt
     5101 tatttaaagg cctatggtct tgaaaataat aagtggaata tataggctat atattcgtct
     5161 aaggacagcc ggtgttattt tatagtgacc tcagacaaaa gccgagacaa aacgaggcgc
     5221 ttgcctttca ttttaatcct taatagacgg tgtgatgaat gaatgaatga atgaataaat
     5281 gaatgaatga cgggcccttc ggcatgttgt tccgcagtcc tccgtgagca cgagtctcta
     5341 ccgcagtgcc aagcacataa aaccgttgag tcagataacc ttctccaggc gcgtatacac
     5401 aattcaagga caagcacatc acaactatac acaacacaac acaaccgcct aaacgcacga
     5461 gctcatcaat cgcaatttaa aggcatgtca gtcaaagaaa aaggcggcgt tatttaaaac
     5521 caatgttcaa caatatttgt atgctgacta gcccgggcgc gcacgctata agatcacaag
     5581 gccttgtttt ttccctttat tcaaaatatc attaattatt acaggtcata aaacaaaaca
     5641 atgcaaatta caatgattta aagactattg atttaacaat aatcagttaa ttatagaata
     5701 atattataat attttacata caaatgaaag atgacattat ttgatgacat tgtaattaaa
     5761 atatatgcaa tatattttta cgtttttatt aattaggcta ttactattat tataattatc
     5821 attattttta ttattattat tattattaaa tagtcttgcg aaataagagt gaaggcagtt
     5881 gcaatgttca ttgttcccgg agagtcccgc agcctctggc ctcaacacaa agcgctactg
     5941 tttacattaa tattcatagt gctgccatgg tctctgtaga ggaggaacgg gtggctcttt
     6001 tgttcgctag tgtcaatacg tttattcagc aaaaagcagc tcggatttgt gaatgcccaa
     6061 caagcacacg cgcactccaa tcaaaggacg agaggataac gattttaaac gattcgcaaa
     6121 cgtgtttatt tgtaaagacg acatcaagag cttaatgtcc acttgaaaag aaataaatat
     6181 gcccgcggcg ccaaggatat tttgaatgta gtcgttcatg gtgagccact cccgaattca
     6241 gcactctgga gagcgaccaa agaggaatag cggaatagca actacttgag ccatttctct
     6301 ccgtttgatg gcgttcatga ttaaaaatat aatcacgtga ttttttatac atatataaat
     6361 atatacataa agtaacgctt tccttttgag aatacataaa tatttattcg cgtgataaat
     6421 caatgatctt atatttattt gcacgaccga aattagccaa attcaccaat taaaaaaaaa
     6481 ataagccaac aaaaaagaag ggtttatccg ttcagttttg acttgtgtcc tgttgtttta
     6541 cagctgccac tgtgatccct taagctgcag tgagagtgtg gctaatgcct tttgtttaag
     6601 ataatcctgt aatctgttac cgaaacggcc tattgacaag ccggcattca catttcagtc
     6661 aggaggcccg tccagacatg tacatttatg aattacgaat gataaaatta agatctgcat
     6721 taggcgtcag aaatgtcacg aacacccatt catttcccac agccaataat ggatcatgct
     6781 gggaagcgct atcctcgcag tctcaaaatt aatgttgaca tgttgcgtag agctacagat
     6841 tagatcagcc atatgcttta tgtgtttacc tcagcggatc ttcagcaaga tgtgtttatt
     6901 ttaagaaaat ggcttcctcg ctgcctgcac aggggcatta aggaagtgac gtgagcgtcc
     6961 tcacagtcaa attactttat ctcatgctgc tttcaggcct ctgcttattt tattattatt
     7021 attttaaatt agggggaatc acggtggcgt tgtgggtagg gtagcgcgat caccttacag
     7081 caagaaggtc gctggttcga gctctggctg ggtcagttgg catttctgtg tggagtttaa
     7141 attgaattga aattgaataa actaaattgg ccctagtgta tgtgtgtgaa tgtaagtgtg
     7201 catgggtgtt tcccagtgtt gggtttgact ggaagagcat ccgcttcgta aaacatatgc
     7261 tggataagtt ggcggttcat ttcactgtgg tgaccgctga ttaataaagg gactaagctg
     7321 aaaatgaaat gaattaatac attttaaatg agcttttgct gacatgttta tgattacaaa
     7381 tagtgaaatt gtatgttaat ttacgataag tgcattgttc taaattcatt tttatgtagc
     7441 agctggtttt tcttccattt gtgtcattca acagaacatt tttctaaaaa agtgaactta
     7501 aattttctcc tccctctgac aaggcttgat ggtaatttca gccgactcta attacagact
     7561 cactaaaagg aatcggtgca gtcatttatc tttatcagcg cgctggtggg aaggtaatag
     7621 gttttgctta tgagttgttt gcgtgcgagt ctgggtcctt gtgtaggcga tgctgatgca
     7681 ctgcattaaa tattgaggga gaagtcgctc aaaaatagca aagtacaggc tggggcagga
     7741 acgtcaaagc ccgctcagtg gccacgtttc ttgtttcgta agtcctattt ttaatagcga
     7801 taattcaggc tcagtagaag gaactccagc actataagca gtctctcgcc tgtctcggcg
     7861 agttatgtat tttgggatga agtgctcttc cacctctacc tctgctgtgc tggcgccagt
     7921 atctgggctg taagatagtg tacgtgtcag tctgtgtggc cgaagagcct gtgtgttgtg
     7981 taactcacta cattcgtcgc tgtggatggc tgacttgcca tggggaggtt tacttcagtt
     8041 cacgaatcac attcgccacg atcttgtcac tttgtgtcaa gactcgctct ctgtgtgtca
     8101 acagctctgc tgtttgaggt tgaaattctg aacttgagat atatcccagg atatattagg
     8161 gctactgcca acggaaaaag caaatggtgc catggccatt tgattgatca aacaaacacc
     8221 cttttgcttg ggtgacagtg aaatgtcaga tccatgtttg tactgcttta ataacttgcc
     8281 tctctgagct ttctccttgt cagtgtcaat ttgcctgaga tataaattcc ggttgccccg
     8341 aaagcttatt ttattaaaaa aaagctaaca tgcactcata caacgtgcgc acatacatgt
     8401 gaggcttgct aaaagtcaag aagcaagcca atagcaagag tcgtcagact gctgttacct
     8461 gggcaacctg gttagaggta aggctcaagg caagaataaa tcattccact gaagagacac
     8521 agcgttacag cgagatgaga gcaagaggcg atagtgaagg gagaacaaaa gaacagccta
     8581 cccacactag tgcagatcta cctgtttgag ctactgattg ttcagtttga ttagatatca
     8641 gacaattctg ctatctccaa ttgcattgct gcatgaattc ctagaaatca ttttaatcac
     8701 caaaaactag tagggacact tgtggcgtat atgattctgc ctgttgattg tggggatcca
     8761 acagaaagat catgaatgca ttgttaatta agtcggtgag acaccctgtt ccaccctagg
     8821 ggccgttctg gggaaagagt gctttcagtc agctaaagat gactaatatg tgaacatata
     8881 ttactacaca tgccaatttg tacattctgg atagttacca gccctgggaa aacatcgaaa
     8941 aaaaataaat caacatagat aaaattggca aatcccttct ggtacgatgc agagtgcttg
     9001 ctctgagaac ttgtgcattg tgacagaaag cgaccgttaa aaactgaaag tagcatctac
     9061 aacctgcata catctgttct ttgaaaatcc cctgtaggcc aaattaagca tcacgctgtg
     9121 ctccacagca acacggatga accgaaaacc cagacacaaa cgcacacact tttcacataa
     9181 acaaggttta gttatgctag ctatgctttt tcgtcctccc tttgtcatca gcggcgagtg
     9241 acgtaacaca gtttgaccct ggacagcgta aagggggggt tgggaatgag tgaaaggact
     9301 gtgacatctg cagggccagg ggctgatgga gagagctgaa gtgagggagg tcagaggagg
     9361 aggaagggtg ggatattgtc ctcctcaggc cctatccctc tcagacgcat tgatttttaa
     9421 cctctcagcg agaatgccaa gcattacacc cctcaaatta tggttcctca cccaacctgt
     9481 tatattttcc acctgcagat aattagcacc attgaaactc gaggtcgacg gtatcgataa
     9541 gcttgatatc gaattcctgc agcccggggg atccactagt tctagagcgg ccgccaccgc
     9601 ggtggagctc cagcttttgt tccctttagt gagggttaat tcaagtttgt acaaaaaagt
     9661 tgaacgagaa acgtaaaatg atataaatat caatatatta aattagattt tgcataaaaa
     9721 acagactaca taatactgta aaacacaaca tatgcagtca ctatgaatca actacttaga
     9781 tggtattagt gacctgtaga attcgagctc tagagctgca gggcggccgc gatatcccct
     9841 atagtgagtc gtattacatg gtcatagctg tttcctggca gctctggccc gtgtctcaaa
     9901 atctctgatg ttacattgca caagataaaa atatatcatc atgaacaata aaactgtctg
     9961 cttacataaa cagtaataca aggggtgtta tgagccatat tcaacgggaa acgtcgaggc
    10021 cgcgattaaa ttccaacatg gatgctgatt tatatgggta taaatgggct cgcgataatg
    10081 tcgggcaatc aggtgcgaca atctatcgct tgtatgggaa gcccgatgcg ccagagttgt
    10141 ttctgaaaca tggcaaaggt agcgttgcca atgatgttac agatgagatg gtcagactaa
    10201 actggctgac ggaatttatg cctcttccga ccatcaagca ttttatccgt actcctgatg
    10261 atgcatggtt actcaccact gcgatccccg gaaaaacagc attccaggta ttagaagaat
    10321 atcctgattc aggtgaaaat attgttgatg cgctggcagt gttcctgcgc cggttgcatt
    10381 cgattcctgt ttgtaattgt ccttttaaca gcgatcgcgt atttcgtctc gctcaggcgc
    10441 aatcacgaat gaataacggt ttggttgatg cgagtgattt tgatgacgag cgtaatggct
    10501 ggcctgttga acaagtctgg aaagaaatgc ataaactttt gccattctca ccggattcag
    10561 tcgtcactca tggtgatttc tcacttgata accttatttt tgacgagggg aaattaatag
    10621 gttgtattga tgttggacga gtcggaatcg cagaccgata ccaggatctt gccatcctat
    10681 ggaactgcct cggtgagttt tctccttcat tacagaaacg gctttttcaa aaatatggta
    10741 ttgataatcc tgatatgaat aaattgcagt ttcatttgat gctcgatgag tttttctaat
    10801 cagaattggt taattggttg taacactggc agagcattac gctgacttga cgggacggcg
    10861 caagctcatg accaaaatcc cttaacgtga gttacgcgtc gttccactga gcgtcagacc
    10921 ccgtagaaaa gatcaaagga tcttcttgag atcctttttt tctgcgcgta atctgctgct
    10981 tgcaaacaaa aaaaccaccg ctaccagcgg tggtttgttt gccggatcaa gagctaccaa
    11041 ctctttttcc gaaggtaact ggcttcagca gagcgcagat accaaatact gtccttctag
    11101 tgtagccgta gttaggccac cacttcaaga actctgtagc accgcctaca tacctcgctc
    11161 tgctaatcct gttaccagtg gctgctgcca gtggcgataa gtcgtgtctt accgggttgg
    11221 actcaagacg atagttaccg gataaggcgc agcggtcggg ctgaacgggg ggttcgtgca
    11281 cacagcccag cttggagcga acgacctaca ccgaactgag atacctacag cgtgagcatt
    11341 gagaaagcgc cacgcttccc gaagggagaa aggcggacag gtatccggta agcggcaggg
    11401 tcggaacagg agagcgcacg agggagcttc cagggggaaa cgcctggtat ctttatagtc
    11461 ctgtcgggtt tcgccacctc tgacttgagc gtcgattttt gtgatgctcg tcaggggggc
    11521 ggagcctatg gaaaaacgcc agcaacgcgg cctttttacg gttcctggcc ttttgctggc
    11581 cttttgctca catgtt
//
