>Addgene plasmid #72640 | p5E-elavl3 | depositor full sequence | sequence record 141850 | Full plasmid sequence.
CTTTCCTGCGTTATCCCCTGATTCTGTGGATAACCGTATTACCGCCTTTGAGTGAGCTGATACCGCTCGC
CGCAGCCGAACGACCGAGCGCAGCGAGTCAGTGAGCGAGGAAGCGGAAGAGCGCCCAATACGCAAACCGC
CTCTCCCCGCGCGTTGGCCGATTCATTAATGCAGCTGGCACGACAGGTTTCCCGACTGGAAAGCGGGCAG
TGAGCGCAACGCAATTAATACGCGTACCGCTAGCCAGGAAGAGTTTGTAGAAACGCAAAAAGGCCATCCG
TCAGGATGGCCTTCTGCTTAGTTTGATGCCTGGCAGTTTATGGCGGGCGTCCTGCCCGCCACCCTCCGGG
CCGTTGCTTCACAACGTTCAAATCCGCTCCCGGCGGATTTGTCCTACTCAGGAGAGCGTTCACCGACAAA
CAACAGATAAAACGAAAGGCCCAGTCTTCCGACTGAGCCTTTCGTTTTATTTGATGCCTGGCAGTTCCCT
ACTCTCGCGTTAACGCTAGCATGGATGTTTTCCCAGTCACGACGTTGTAAAACGACGGCCAGTCTTAAGC
TCGGGCCCGAGTTAACGCTACCATGGAGCTCCAAATAATGATTTTATTTTGACTGATAGTGACCTGTTCG
TTGCAACAAATTGATAAGCAATGCTTTTTTATAATGCCAACTTTGTATAGAAAAGTTGGTAATACGACTC
ACTATAGGGCGAATTGGGTACCGGGCCCCCCCTCGACGAATTCCCGGCCGCGTACCGGGCCCCCCCTCGA
AATTCACTAATTTGAATTTAAATGCATTATCTTTCTATTCCTAAAGACCTTGGGTGACCAAAATCTTATT
TTAATAAATAAAACTGTTTATTAAAACTTTTTTGTTTCAAAGAACCATATGTATAGTGAAATTTATAAAA
ATATCAATTTTTAAAAAGCTGGTGTACTCATTTATGTTATGAACTCTAAAACCATATACTGACTGCAAGT
GATGATGTATAGAGTGATGTTTACGAGTAAACATATTTAGTTGTATACATCCTACTGAGCACATTTTGAT
GTATGAAATAACATTACAAGCTTTATCCAAATTAAGCCATTTTAAAACACTGCCAATTGAAAATACAAAT
CCTGGAAAAAATCGTCTTTAGCGCAGTCATTTGAGCCATCCTAATCCGTTACCTCAGACCATAATAAGAA
GGGATAACACTAGCTGTAGCAATGGAACACATCTGTTTCACACAATCATATCTCCTGCGCCGGTGCTAAG
CAGATTCAGCGTGATCATAACATGCTTTCCACTCATAAATGTAAATTTACAATTTGCACATGTAAAACAG
ACACTTTTGAGATATTGGATAAAAAAACAAGAGTATATTGCTTAGTTTCATCCACCAGTCATCCCCACAG
CGTTTGGAAGGCCATAAAAAGTGTCTAAAATCAATGATCATTGAAAGAGCACAAGAGAGACTCTTACGCT
GTAATGCCACTGGGGACAAAAGTGACAGTCTCTTAATGGGCTCTTCTGGAGGGGCTCCTGAACATTAAAA
ATTATCAGCGAAATTACCGAAAGAGCTTCAAGCAACTGGCATGCTTGATCCTCTGCGTCGGGGCGGTGAA
TAGGTGCTTCAGATGCCCTCTTACCCACGGGCTGGATTCAGCTGCCCCGCTACCAGCGGAGACCCCCTAA
TGAGCCTCTGCAATTAAGTTTATTCATGTTAAGTGTGAACGGGGTGCGTGCGGAACTGTGGGCAGCTAAC
AGACCTGGGTTCTTTGTGCCACAAGTGCTGCCTTTATTCGGCTCACAAAGCAGAAAACAACACCCGCACC
TATAATGGCGCCCTCGGCTGGGTCTAAGAAACGTGGCGAGTTGACAGAGCAGAGTGGGCGGGGTTAAGAC
AGACTGACAGCGGGACCCATCTCCATCCTCTTATTAACGCTTAACGAGTGCCTTCCTCATGCAATATTCA
TCGCCACTAATATCATCCAAGCTCTGAGCTGAGCTGGCCACTTATGTAAGGCAATTATGTAAAATATCAG
ACAGGGCCCACACTCAGAATCTGACTGGGGTAGAGACGCGGGACGAGAACCGAGAGCAAGAACTGAAAGT
GAAAGTGACCACTAAAGGGAGGAGAGGACAGAGGGGCAGGATGTGTCAAGATTACCAGAGAACACTTGGC
CAGAAATGCGCAACCATTGGAGCTCTCCGGATTACCCAAAGGTTAACGAGTTTGAACGCCTCTGCCCACT
CGCCATCTCTGATGGTTTCCCAAGAACTCCTCAAGCAAAATATATATAATTGTGTGTATTATGCACAGAC
ACGAGAAAATGCTGTTTTTCTGATCTGCATTACAGCACATTTGCCCGCCAACGACAATACCACCCACTCG
GTACCTCGCTGACTCCTGATGCCTGATACCTGCGCGGTGACTGTCTACAATCTGCATAATCAAGAGAAGT
TGTGTTGAAGACGAGCGCCACACAACCGTTTCCACAAGGTCACCCAAGGCCGGTGCAGATGTAGGTGAGG
TCTCCATAAACAGACTGAAATAAACACATCCTCCGCTGGGAACAACAACCCCCTCACGCCTCATGCATTC
CATAAGCCTACATGCATCTCTTCCAACTTATGGAGACTCGCACCTACCAACATCCGCACAACAAAGATAT
ACAGAGCGCGCTCCCTCAGGTCAAGGCCTGTGGGGGTCTGTGCAGAAATAGGTCATTTGTCACACATCAA
GTCCTGGGGCAGGAGATGCATTATAGATGAGACCAAACAGCCTGTCTCGGTGAGCTCTACCCACTCCCTG
AGACTAGAAATGGGGGAAGGGAGCTTGAGATAACAACCGCTGCAATCACTGTGTCGATGTTAATATCAGC
ACCAACCGGGAACAATAAGGAGATGGATGCATTCATGTTCACATCTTACCAGTCAAGTATCATCGAACCG
GCTTGATAACCACACCTCGTGTAATAGCTGAGCAGATAGTTGTCATTTTAAAGCGTTGGCCTTTGTCGAT
TATGTAATGCGCACATTCAACACATGGTAATATAGAAACGGTTATGTCGAGGTTGTTTTGTCCAGAGATG
ACCTTCACACAGTTACAGCCGCTCTGCATCCACACAAATGGAGGACTTAATCGTGGACTGCATTCTTAGA
AATGATCTACAAAGACAAATAATGTGAAATCAAGAAAGGACAAAATTTAAGTAAGGGGATGAGGGAGAGA
GAGAACGAGGGGCAAGGAGAAAGCATGGCTCCTGTCTTTTTCTGCACCCATCTGTTCGGAGTGCAGGTGG
AGCTCTATTCACTCAGCTCTGCATGTGTGTTTGGGGGGGGCAGGAAGAAAGGGAGGGCAAAAGGAAGAGT
GGAGAGATGGTGGGGGCTGGAGGGATGGGGGGTTCTCGGTGATCTCTCCTGAAGGGGATAATGGGAGAGC
AGCGCTTTGCAATGGCTGCCATGTAGTACCCTCCCTGCACAATTAGCCAATCAGCAGCAACTCTGCCAGC
CAGAAGGACACATAAAGAAGAACATTGCAGCAGAGGCACAGAAGGAGCCTGCGAGGAGCTGGGAAATACA
CACACAACAGCAGAACCACAACACCCTCCCCTGGACACACCCTACTGGGGATCACTGCTTTTCTTTTTTT
CTGAACCATCGCCCACGCCACACGGAGAGAAATCTCTCTCTCATCATCATCCTGAAGAAAACCCCCTTAT
CCTCATTTTCACACTGCTGAGGAAAACCTACAATCGCACGGGCTGAGATTTCCTGGCGAAGACTGTCCTT
TTTCCTTTTTCTTTTTTTTTCTTTTCCTTTGGAAACTGACATTTGCATTTCTCCATTCCAAGCCACGGCG
TAATAATATCTGCAATCCAGCCTGAAGACCTGCAAATCGAAGGACCTAGATCACTATCATCTTTGTACGT
CAAGAGTTACTGTACGTATAACCTTTCTTTCTTTTGCTCTGACCAATATGAAACACTAAAATCGATTCGA
GCAGCCTCTCAGCATCAATTACAGTGCGTGAAAAACATTCAAATAGAGGCAGCAAATATTACATGTGAAA
ATACAGGCTGGCTAAATCCAAGCTAATTTAGAAATGTGGTCAAAACGCATACTGGCACGTCTAATCGCGG
ATTCAGTAAACAAGATTAACGATTAGCCCAGTGTATAAGTCATATGATACAGGCATGCGCGAGAGCATCG
CTACACCCGAGCTGGCTTCATTTTCGGAGGAAAATCAAAACATTGCTTTCTCCTGCCGTGCGAACCATTC
GTCATAAACCGTAATACGCAACATACATTTATTACTACATCCGTTAATTAGCGATAATTAGCCGTTATTA
ACAAAGAGCGCTGAGGAATTCCTCTCAAATAGCGGAGGTGCGGCGGAGGCAGAGGGGCGTAAAAGGGCAC
ATGCGTGCCTGGCTCAAAAAAGGATGCTCCAGACTGAAACTCAGAGACAAAACACGATGCCTCGGAGGCT
GAGAGCCCATCGAGAGGAAAGGCAAAGAAAAGGGTCGAGTCACTCAGAGGGGGAGGGGAGATATTGTGCA
TCCATTGGTTTGAATTGAAGCAGGCAGAATAAAAATCCTTGCGATTATGCTTCGTGAGAGATCGCGAGAG
AGGAAAAGGCTAAATGCCACGTATGCAAATGGATAAATGTCATCTATTTCTTCGCGAGTAGACATTTTGT
GGACAACGAGAGTGTAAATAAGCGATATGAGGGGAATACAAAGGCCTTGAGGGAAAGCGTTTTGGGCGTG
TCTTGTCGAAAAGAAGACAGCGATGGCACGCGCTCAGAACCACCATCTTCACGTAGATAATCCGCGTGAA
AACAATAACAAAACTGCTCATTTTAACACGAGCAGGTGTTTGAAACCACCCAAAAAAGATTGTCTAAAAT
ATTAAGATTAATTAATGACGTTTAAATGTCCAGGCCTGATATAAATGAAGCGTGTAGTAAGAGTAATCGC
CTTTGTTTCTTTTCAGAGATACGTTTTCAGAGATTCAGGGAATTATATCTTCAATAAAATAATGTTTGAT
TTCATTATTTTAAAGCTTTTTAAGAAGTAAAAATACACATTATTCATTTACATTTTATTTTATTTAAAGG
CCTATGGTCTTGAAAATAATAAGTGGAATATATAGGCTATATATTCGTCTAAGGACAGCCGGTGTTATTT
TATAGTGACCTCAGACAAAAGCCGAGACAAAACGAGGCGCTTGCCTTTCATTTTAATCCTTAATAGACGG
TGTGATGAATGAATGAATGAATGAATAAATGAATGAATGACGGGCCCTTCGGCATGTTGTTCCGCAGTCC
TCCGTGAGCACGAGTCTCTACCGCAGTGCCAAGCACATAAAACCGTTGAGTCAGATAACCTTCTCCAGGC
GCGTATACACAATTCAAGGACAAGCACATCACAACTATACACAACACAACACAACCGCCTAAACGCACGA
GCTCATCAATCGCAATTTAAAGGCATGTCAGTCAAAGAAAAAGGCGGCGTTATTTAAAACCAATGTTCAA
CAATATTTGTATGCTGACTAGCCCGGGCGCGCACGCTATAAGATCACAAGGCCTTGTTTTTTCCCTTTAT
TCAAAATATCATTAATTATTACAGGTCATAAAACAAAACAATGCAAATTACAATGATTTAAAGACTATTG
ATTTAACAATAATCAGTTAATTATAGAATAATATTATAATATTTTACATACAAATGAAAGATGACATTAT
TTGATGACATTGTAATTAAAATATATGCAATATATTTTTACGTTTTTATTAATTAGGCTATTACTATTAT
TATAATTATCATTATTTTTATTATTATTATTATTATTAAATAGTCTTGCGAAATAAGAGTGAAGGCAGTT
GCAATGTTCATTGTTCCCGGAGAGTCCCGCAGCCTCTGGCCTCAACACAAAGCGCTACTGTTTACATTAA
TATTCATAGTGCTGCCATGGTCTCTGTAGAGGAGGAACGGGTGGCTCTTTTGTTCGCTAGTGTCAATACG
TTTATTCAGCAAAAAGCAGCTCGGATTTGTGAATGCCCAACAAGCACACGCGCACTCCAATCAAAGGACG
AGAGGATAACGATTTTAAACGATTCGCAAACGTGTTTATTTGTAAAGACGACATCAAGAGCTTAATGTCC
ACTTGAAAAGAAATAAATATGCCCGCGGCGCCAAGGATATTTTGAATGTAGTCGTTCATGGTGAGCCACT
CCCGAATTCAGCACTCTGGAGAGCGACCAAAGAGGAATAGCGGAATAGCAACTACTTGAGCCATTTCTCT
CCGTTTGATGGCGTTCATGATTAAAAATATAATCACGTGATTTTTTATACATATATAAATATATACATAA
AGTAACGCTTTCCTTTTGAGAATACATAAATATTTATTCGCGTGATAAATCAATGATCTTATATTTATTT
GCACGACCGAAATTAGCCAAATTCACCAATTAAAAAAAAAATAAGCCAACAAAAAAGAAGGGTTTATCCG
TTCAGTTTTGACTTGTGTCCTGTTGTTTTACAGCTGCCACTGTGATCCCTTAAGCTGCAGTGAGAGTGTG
GCTAATGCCTTTTGTTTAAGATAATCCTGTAATCTGTTACCGAAACGGCCTATTGACAAGCCGGCATTCA
CATTTCAGTCAGGAGGCCCGTCCAGACATGTACATTTATGAATTACGAATGATAAAATTAAGATCTGCAT
TAGGCGTCAGAAATGTCACGAACACCCATTCATTTCCCACAGCCAATAATGGATCATGCTGGGAAGCGCT
ATCCTCGCAGTCTCAAAATTAATGTTGACATGTTGCGTAGAGCTACAGATTAGATCAGCCATATGCTTTA
TGTGTTTACCTCAGCGGATCTTCAGCAAGATGTGTTTATTTTAAGAAAATGGCTTCCTCGCTGCCTGCAC
AGGGGCATTAAGGAAGTGACGTGAGCGTCCTCACAGTCAAATTACTTTATCTCATGCTGCTTTCAGGCCT
CTGCTTATTTTATTATTATTATTTTAAATTAGGGGGAATCACGGTGGCGTTGTGGGTAGGGTAGCGCGAT
CACCTTACAGCAAGAAGGTCGCTGGTTCGAGCTCTGGCTGGGTCAGTTGGCATTTCTGTGTGGAGTTTAA
ATTGAATTGAAATTGAATAAACTAAATTGGCCCTAGTGTATGTGTGTGAATGTAAGTGTGCATGGGTGTT
TCCCAGTGTTGGGTTTGACTGGAAGAGCATCCGCTTCGTAAAACATATGCTGGATAAGTTGGCGGTTCAT
TTCACTGTGGTGACCGCTGATTAATAAAGGGACTAAGCTGAAAATGAAATGAATTAATACATTTTAAATG
AGCTTTTGCTGACATGTTTATGATTACAAATAGTGAAATTGTATGTTAATTTACGATAAGTGCATTGTTC
TAAATTCATTTTTATGTAGCAGCTGGTTTTTCTTCCATTTGTGTCATTCAACAGAACATTTTTCTAAAAA
AGTGAACTTAAATTTTCTCCTCCCTCTGACAAGGCTTGATGGTAATTTCAGCCGACTCTAATTACAGACT
CACTAAAAGGAATCGGTGCAGTCATTTATCTTTATCAGCGCGCTGGTGGGAAGGTAATAGGTTTTGCTTA
TGAGTTGTTTGCGTGCGAGTCTGGGTCCTTGTGTAGGCGATGCTGATGCACTGCATTAAATATTGAGGGA
GAAGTCGCTCAAAAATAGCAAAGTACAGGCTGGGGCAGGAACGTCAAAGCCCGCTCAGTGGCCACGTTTC
TTGTTTCGTAAGTCCTATTTTTAATAGCGATAATTCAGGCTCAGTAGAAGGAACTCCAGCACTATAAGCA
GTCTCTCGCCTGTCTCGGCGAGTTATGTATTTTGGGATGAAGTGCTCTTCCACCTCTACCTCTGCTGTGC
TGGCGCCAGTATCTGGGCTGTAAGATAGTGTACGTGTCAGTCTGTGTGGCCGAAGAGCCTGTGTGTTGTG
TAACTCACTACATTCGTCGCTGTGGATGGCTGACTTGCCATGGGGAGGTTTACTTCAGTTCACGAATCAC
ATTCGCCACGATCTTGTCACTTTGTGTCAAGACTCGCTCTCTGTGTGTCAACAGCTCTGCTGTTTGAGGT
TGAAATTCTGAACTTGAGATATATCCCAGGATATATTAGGGCTACTGCCAACGGAAAAAGCAAATGGTGC
CATGGCCATTTGATTGATCAAACAAACACCCTTTTGCTTGGGTGACAGTGAAATGTCAGATCCATGTTTG
TACTGCTTTAATAACTTGCCTCTCTGAGCTTTCTCCTTGTCAGTGTCAATTTGCCTGAGATATAAATTCC
GGTTGCCCCGAAAGCTTATTTTATTAAAAAAAAGCTAACATGCACTCATACAACGTGCGCACATACATGT
GAGGCTTGCTAAAAGTCAAGAAGCAAGCCAATAGCAAGAGTCGTCAGACTGCTGTTACCTGGGCAACCTG
GTTAGAGGTAAGGCTCAAGGCAAGAATAAATCATTCCACTGAAGAGACACAGCGTTACAGCGAGATGAGA
GCAAGAGGCGATAGTGAAGGGAGAACAAAAGAACAGCCTACCCACACTAGTGCAGATCTACCTGTTTGAG
CTACTGATTGTTCAGTTTGATTAGATATCAGACAATTCTGCTATCTCCAATTGCATTGCTGCATGAATTC
CTAGAAATCATTTTAATCACCAAAAACTAGTAGGGACACTTGTGGCGTATATGATTCTGCCTGTTGATTG
TGGGGATCCAACAGAAAGATCATGAATGCATTGTTAATTAAGTCGGTGAGACACCCTGTTCCACCCTAGG
GGCCGTTCTGGGGAAAGAGTGCTTTCAGTCAGCTAAAGATGACTAATATGTGAACATATATTACTACACA
TGCCAATTTGTACATTCTGGATAGTTACCAGCCCTGGGAAAACATCGAAAAAAAATAAATCAACATAGAT
AAAATTGGCAAATCCCTTCTGGTACGATGCAGAGTGCTTGCTCTGAGAACTTGTGCATTGTGACAGAAAG
CGACCGTTAAAAACTGAAAGTAGCATCTACAACCTGCATACATCTGTTCTTTGAAAATCCCCTGTAGGCC
AAATTAAGCATCACGCTGTGCTCCACAGCAACACGGATGAACCGAAAACCCAGACACAAACGCACACACT
TTTCACATAAACAAGGTTTAGTTATGCTAGCTATGCTTTTTCGTCCTCCCTTTGTCATCAGCGGCGAGTG
ACGTAACACAGTTTGACCCTGGACAGCGTAAAGGGGGGGTTGGGAATGAGTGAAAGGACTGTGACATCTG
CAGGGCCAGGGGCTGATGGAGAGAGCTGAAGTGAGGGAGGTCAGAGGAGGAGGAAGGGTGGGATATTGTC
CTCCTCAGGCCCTATCCCTCTCAGACGCATTGATTTTTAACCTCTCAGCGAGAATGCCAAGCATTACACC
CCTCAAATTATGGTTCCTCACCCAACCTGTTATATTTTCCACCTGCAGATAATTAGCACCATTGAAACTC
GAGGTCGACGGTATCGATAAGCTTGATATCGAATTCCTGCAGCCCGGGGGATCCACTAGTTCTAGAGCGG
CCGCCACCGCGGTGGAGCTCCAGCTTTTGTTCCCTTTAGTGAGGGTTAATTCAAGTTTGTACAAAAAAGT
TGAACGAGAAACGTAAAATGATATAAATATCAATATATTAAATTAGATTTTGCATAAAAAACAGACTACA
TAATACTGTAAAACACAACATATGCAGTCACTATGAACCAACTACTTAGATGGTATTAGTGACCTGTAGA
ATTCGAGCTCTAGAGCTGCAGGGCGGCCGCGATATCCCCTATAGTGAGTCGTATTACATGGTCATAGCTG
TTTCCTGGCAGCTCTGGCCCGTGTCTCAAAATCTCTGATGTTACATTGCACAAGATAAAAATATATCATC
ATGAACAATAAAACTGTCTGCTTACATAAACAGTAATACAAGGGGTGTTATGAGCCATATTCAACGGGAA
ACGTCGAGGCCGCGATTAAATTCCAACATGGATGCTGATTTATATGGGTATAAATGGGCTCGCGATAATG
TCGGGCAATCAGGTGCGACAATCTATCGCTTGTATGGGAAGCCCGATGCGCCAGAGTTGTTTCTGAAACA
TGGCAAAGGTAGCGTTGCCAATGATGTTACAGATGAGATGGTCAGACTAAACTGGCTGACGGAATTTATG
CCTCTTCCGACCATCAAGCATTTTATCCGTACTCCTGATGATGCATGGTTACTCACCACTGCGATCCCCG
GAAAAACAGCATTCCAGGTATTAGAAGAATATCCTGATTCAGGTGAAAATATTGTTGATGCGCTGGCAGT
GTTCCTGCGCCGGTTGCATTCGATTCCTGTTTGTAATTGTCCTTTTAACAGCGATCGCGTATTTCGTCTC
GCTCAGGCGCAATCACGAATGAATAACGGTTTGGTTGATGCGAGTGATTTTGATGACGAGCGTAATGGCT
GGCCTGTTGAACAAGTCTGGAAAGAAATGCATAAACTTTTGCCATTCTCACCGGATTCAGTCGTCACTCA
TGGTGATTTCTCACTTGATAACCTTATTTTTGACGAGGGGAAATTAATAGGTTGTATTGATGTTGGACGA
GTCGGAATCGCAGACCGATACCAGGATCTTGCCATCCTATGGAACTGCCTCGGTGAGTTTTCTCCTTCAT
TACAGAAACGGCTTTTTCAAAAATATGGTATTGATAATCCTGATATGAATAAATTGCAGTTTCATTTGAT
GCTCGATGAGTTTTTCTAATCAGAATTGGTTAATTGGTTGTAACACTGGCAGAGCATTACGCTGACTTGA
CGGGACGGCGCAAGCTCATGACCAAAATCCCTTAACGTGAGTTACGCGTCGTTCCACTGAGCGTCAGACC
CCGTAGAAAAGATCAAAGGATCTTCTTGAGATCCTTTTTTTCTGCGCGTAATCTGCTGCTTGCAAACAAA
AAAACCACCGCTACCAGCGGTGGTTTGTTTGCCGGATCAAGAGCTACCAACTCTTTTTCCGAAGGTAACT
GGCTTCAGCAGAGCGCAGATACCAAATACTGTCCTTCTAGTGTAGCCGTAGTTAGGCCACCACTTCAAGA
ACTCTGTAGCACCGCCTACATACCTCGCTCTGCTAATCCTGTTACCAGTGGCTGCTGCCAGTGGCGATAA
GTCGTGTCTTACCGGGTTGGACTCAAGACGATAGTTACCGGATAAGGCGCAGCGGTCGGGCTGAACGGGG
GGTTCGTGCACACAGCCCAGCTTGGAGCGAACGACCTACACCGAACTGAGATACCTACAGCGTGAGCATT
GAGAAAGCGCCACGCTTCCCGAAGGGAGAAAGGCGGACAGGTATCCGGTAAGCGGCAGGGTCGGAACAGG
AGAGCGCACGAGGGAGCTTCCAGGGGGAAACGCCTGGTATCTTTATAGTCCTGTCGGGTTTCGCCACCTC
TGACTTGAGCGTCGATTTTTGTGATGCTCGTCAGGGGGGCGGAGCCTATGGAAAAACGCCAGCAACGCGG
CCTTTTTACGGTTCCTGGCCTTTTGCTGGCCTTTTGCTCACATGTT
Features (pLannotate 1.2.2; 16 found; start..end, strand, type, name):
    121..213     +  CDS            lacI (fragment): lac repressor; lacI; The lac repressor binds to the lac operator to inhibit transcription in E. coli. This inhibition can be relieved by adding lactose or isopropyl-β-D-thiogalactopyranoside (IPTG).
    268..295     -  terminator     rrnB T2 terminator: transcription terminator T2 from the E. coli rrnB gene
    427..470     +  terminator     rrnB T1 terminator: Escherichia coli rrnB; transcription terminator T1 from the E. coli rrnB gene
    517..553     -  CDS            lacZα (fragment): LacZα fragment of β-galactosidase; lacZ fragment
    592..677     +  protein_bind   attL1 (fragment): mutant version of attL; recombination site for the Gateway® LR reaction LR Clonase™
    668..688     +  protein_bind   attB4: mutant version of attB; core recombination site for the Gateway® BP reaction BP Clonase™
    690..708     +  promoter       T7 promoter: promoter for bacteriophage T7 RNA polymerase
    717..736     -  misc_feature   MCS (fragment): pBluescript multiple cloning site
    752..770     -  misc_feature   MCS (fragment): pBluescript multiple cloning site
   3787..3806    +  promoter       ADH1 promoter (fragment): S. cerevisiae ADH1; promoter for alcohol dehydrogenase 1
   9518..9610    -  misc_feature   MCS (fragment): pBluescript multiple cloning site
   9623..9641    -  promoter       T3 promoter: promoter for bacteriophage T3 RNA polymerase
   9642..9765    +  protein_bind   attR1: mutant version of attR; recombination site for the Gateway® LR reaction LR Clonase™
   9838..9856    -  promoter       T7 promoter: promoter for bacteriophage T7 RNA polymerase
   9990..10799   +  CDS            KanR: aminoglycoside phosphotransferase; aph(3')-Ia; confers resistance to kanamycin in bacteria or G418 (Geneticin®) in eukaryotes
  10946..11534   +  rep_origin     ori: high-copy-number ColE1/pMB1/pBR322/pUC origin of replication
