[The description below was written by a language model from this plasmid's Addgene catalogue record, the feature table of its GenBank file and pLannotate feature annotations shown in this document.]
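Description:
p5E-elavl3 is a Gateway 5′ entry clone for multisite Gateway assembly of zebrafish transgenes. It carries the zebrafish elavl3 (HuC) enhancer/promoter, which drives pan-neuronal expression. The catalogue lists the backbone as pDONR 221, and the derivation note says the clone was made by inserting an XhoI/SalI fragment from a pCS2-based HuC:Kaede plasmid into the XhoI site of p5E-MCS. The plasmid totals 11,596 bp and is propagated in E. coli at high copy from a ColE1/pUC-type origin. Selection is with kanamycin through the aph(3′)-Ia gene.

The insert is about 8.7 kb of regulatory sequence. It is not annotated as a named feature in either table, but it fills the large unannotated interval between an attL4 site and an attR1 site. This attL4/attR1 pairing is what defines a 5′ entry position in three-fragment LR recombination. It places the promoter upstream of a middle-entry coding sequence and a 3′ entry element such as a polyadenylation signal in a destination vector. Remnants of a pBluescript-type polylinker border the insert, along with T7 and T3 promoters that serve as the recorded sequencing primer sites. The rrnB T1 and T2 terminators lie upstream of attL4 and insulate the cassette from read-through transcription in bacteria. One automated annotation also reports short lacI, lacZα and yeast ADH1 promoter fragments and calls part of attL4 an attL1 fragment. These hits are very short or partial and are probably backbone remnants or chance matches.

The construct contains no reporter or coding payload. It supplies a modular neuronal promoter for building expression constructs, and the associated work concerns Gal80-based intersectional control of cell-type-specific expression in vertebrates.
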