Addgene plasmid #72640: p5E-elavl3
Purpose: Gateway p5E 5'entry clone with elavl3 (HuC) enhancer/promoter for pan-neuronal expression in zebrafish
Depositing lab: Joshua Bonkowsky. Depositing organization: University of Utah.
Backbone
  Vector backbone: pDONR 221
  Backbone manufacturer: Invitrogen
  Total vector size (bp): 11596
Growth in bacteria
  Bacterial resistance: Kanamycin, 50 μg/mL
  Growth temperature: 37°C
  Growth strain: DH5alpha
  Copy number: High Copy
Gene/Insert
  Gene/Insert name: elavl3 enhancer (alt name: HuC)
  Species: D. rerio (zebrafish)
  Insert size (bp): 8742
  Entrez Gene: elavl3 (a.k.a. HuC, elrc, id:ibd1248, wu:fb77b03, zHuC)
  Cloning method: Restriction Enzyme; 5′ cloning site XhoI (unknown if destroyed); 3′ cloning site SalI (unknown if destroyed)
  Sequencing primers: 5′ T7; 3′ T3
Resource information
  A portion of this plasmid was derived from a plasmid made by: The p5E-elavl3 enhancer clone was generated by inserting the XhoI/SalI fragment from pCS2-HuC:Kaede (Sato et al., 2006) (Hitoshi Okamoto lab) into the XhoI site of p5E-MCS.
Terms and licenses: Academic/Nonprofit Terms; Industry Terms: Not Available to Industry
Depositor comments: Fujimoto E, Gaynes B, Brimley CJ, Chien CB, Bonkowsky JL. Gal80 intersectional regulation of cell-type specific expression in vertebrates. Dev Dyn. 2011 Oct;240(10):2324-34. doi: 10.1002/dvdy.22734. Epub 2011 Sep 8. PubMed PMID:21905164; PubMed Central PMCID: PMC3178006.
How to cite: p5E-elavl3 was a gift from Joshua Bonkowsky (Addgene plasmid # 72640 ; http://n2t.net/addgene:72640 ; RRID:Addgene_72640)
