>Addgene plasmid #72640 | p5E-elavl3 | addgene partial sequence | sequence record 139951 | M13pUC-Fwd 5'-CCCAGTCACGACGTTGTAAAACG-3'
CTCGGGCCCGAGTTAACGCTACCATGGAGCTCCAAATAATGATTTTATTTTGACTGATAGTGACCTGTTC
GTTGCAACAAATTGATAAGCAATGCTTTTTTATAATGCCAACTTTGTATAGAAAAGTTGGTAATACGACT
CACTATAGGGCGAATTGGGTACCGGGCCCCCCCTCGACGAATTCCCGGCCGCGTACCGGGCCCCCCCTCG
AAATTCACTAATTTGAATTTAAATGCATTATCTTTCTATTCCTAAAGACCTTGGGTGACCAAAATCTTAT
TTTAATAAATAAAACTGTTTATTAAAACTTTTTTGTTTCAAAGAACCATATGTATAGTGAAATTTATAAA
AATATCAATTTTTAAAAAGCTGGTGTACTCATTTATGTTATGAACTCTAAAACCATATACTGACTGCAAG
TGATGATGTATAGAGTGATGTTTACGAGTAAACATATTTAGTTGTATACATCCTACTGAGCACATTTTGA
TGTATGAAATAACATTACAAGCTTTATCCAAATTAAGCCATTTTAAAACACTGCCAATTGAAAATACAAA
TCCTGGAAAAAATCGTCTTTAGCGCAGTCATTTGAGCCATCCTAATCCGTTACCTCAGACCATAATAAGA
AGGGATAACACTAGCTGTAGCAATGGAACACATCTGTTTCACACAATCATATCTCCTGCGCCGGTGCTAA
GCAGATTCAGCGTGATCATAACATGCTTTCCACTCATAAATGTAAATTTACAATTTGCACATGTAAAACA
GACACTTTTGAGATATTGGATAAAAAAACAAGAGTATATTGCTTAGTTTCATCCACCAGTCATCCCCACA
GCGTTTGGAAGGCCATAAAAAGTGTCTAAAATCAATGATCATTGAAAGAGCACAAGAGAGACTCTTACGC
TGTAATGCCACTGGGGACAAAAGTGACAGTCTCTTAATGGGCTCTTCTGGAGGGGCTCCTGAACATTAAA
AATTATCAGCGAAATTACCGAAAGAGCTTCAAGC
