>Addgene plasmid #72640 | p5E-elavl3 | addgene partial sequence | sequence record 139952 | M13-Rev 5'-CAGGAAACAGCTATGACC-3'
GGGGATATCGCGGCCGCCCTGCAGCTCTAGAGCTCGAATTCTACAGGTCACTAATACCATCTAAGTAGTT
GGTTCATAGTGACTGCATATGTTGTGTTTTACAGTATTATGTAGTCTGTTTTTTATGCAAAATCTAATTT
AATATATTGATATTTATATCATTTTACGTTTCTCGTTCAACTTTTTTGTACAAACTTGAATTAACCCTCA
CTAAAGGGAACAAAAGCTGGAGCTCCACCGCGGTGGCGGCCGCTCTAGAACTAGTGGATCCCCCGGGCTG
CAGGAATTCGATATCAAGCTTATCGATACCGTCGACCTCGAGTTTCAATGGTGCTAATTATCTGCAGGTG
GAAAATATAACAGGTTGGGTGAGGAACCATAATTTGAGGGGTGTAATGCTTGGCATTCTCGCTGAGAGGT
TAAAAATCAATGCGTCTGAGAGGGATAGGGCCTGAGGAGGACAATATCCCACCCTTCCTCCTCCTCTGAC
CTCCCTCACTTCAGCTCTCTCCATCAGCCCCTGGCCCTGCAGATGTCACAGTCCTTTCACTCATTCCCAA
CCCCCCCTTTACGCTGTCCAGGGTCAAACTGTGTTACGTCACTCGCCGCTGATGACAAAGGGAGGACGAA
AAAGCATAGCTAGCATAACTAAACCTTGTTTATGTGAAAAGTGTGTGCGTTTGTGTCTGGGTTTTCGGTT
CATCCGTGTTGCTGTGGAGCACAGCGTGATGCTTAATTTGGCCTACAGGGGATTTTCAAAGAACAGATGT
ATGCAGGTTGTAGATGCTACTTTCAGTTTTTAACGGTCGCTTTCTGTCACAATGCACAAGTTCTCAGAGC
AAGCACTCTGCATCGTACCAGAAGGGATTTGCCAATTTTATCTATGTTGATTTATTTTTTTTCGATGTTT
TCCCAGGGCTGGTAACTATCCAGA
